Addgene plasmid #1169: pRS303-LacZ
Depositing lab: Susan Lindquist. Depositing organization: Whitehead Institute for Biomedical Research. Publication: Dominant gain-of-function mutations in Hsp104p reveal crucial roles for the middle region. Schirmer EC, Homann OR, Kowal AS, Lindquist S. Mol Biol Cell 2004 May;15(5):2061-72. Epub 2004 Feb 20. 10.1091/mbc.e02-08-0502 PubMed 14978213.
Backbone
  Vector backbone: pRS303:GAL1-10
  Backbone size w/o insert (bp): 5112
  Vector type: Yeast Expression
Growth in bacteria
  Bacterial resistance: Ampicillin, 100 μg/mL
  Growth temperature: 37°C
  Growth strain: DH5alpha
  Copy number: High Copy
Gene/Insert
  Gene/Insert name: LACZ (alt name: 6827)
  Species: E. coli
  Insert size (bp): 3100
  Tag / fusion protein: GAL1:10 promoter (N terminal on backbone)
  Cloning method: Restriction Enzyme; 5′ cloning site BamHI (not destroyed); 3′ cloning site XbaI (not destroyed)
  Sequencing primers: 5′ M13-F20; 3′ M13 Rev
Terms and licenses: Academic/Nonprofit Terms; Industry Terms: Not Available to Industry
How to cite: pRS303-LacZ was a gift from Susan Lindquist (Addgene plasmid # 1169 ; http://n2t.net/addgene:1169 ; RRID:Addgene_1169)
