[The description below was written by a language model from this plasmid's Addgene catalogue record.]
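Description:
pRS303-LacZ is a yeast expression plasmid built on a pRS303 backbone that has been modified to carry the GAL1-10 promoter region (backbone about 5.1 kb without insert). The pRS303 series are yeast integrating vectors: by general knowledge they lack a yeast replication origin and carry the HIS3 auxotrophic marker, so they are maintained in yeast only after recombination into the genome. However, the record itself does not list the yeast marker or any feature annotation, so these points rest on the backbone name rather than on recorded fields. In E. coli the plasmid is propagated as a high-copy plasmid under ampicillin selection.

The payload is the E. coli lacZ gene, an insert of roughly 3.1 kb encoding β-galactosidase, cloned between BamHI and XbaI sites that both remain intact, so the insert can be excised or replaced. It sits downstream of the GAL1-10 promoter, which the record lists in the tag field although it is a regulatory element, not a protein fusion. This promoter is strongly induced by galactose and repressed by glucose, so lacZ expression can be switched on by changing the carbon source. M13 forward and reverse primer sites flank the cloning region for sequence verification.

The record does not state a specific purpose. The associated publication concerns dominant gain-of-function mutations in the yeast chaperone Hsp104p, so a galactose-inducible lacZ construct in the same vector would plausibly serve as an unrelated-protein control or as an expression reporter alongside inducible Hsp104 constructs. This role is an inference, not a recorded fact.
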