>Addgene plasmid #1169 | pRS303-LacZ | addgene partial sequence | sequence record 16476 | M13-F20 5'-TGTAAAACGACGGCCAGT-3'
NNNNNNNNNNNNNNNNNTGNNTNTNCNNNGNNGTGGCGGCCGCTCGTAAGGANGATCCTTATGATTTTTG
ACTCCTTACCTTCTGGTAATGGTAACGACCGGCGCTCAGCTGTNATTCCGCCGATACTGAGGTTATCCNG
GAGTCGTCTCCNCCAATCCCCATATGGAAACCGTCTATATTCATTCATGTACCTTCTTCCGCGTGCNGCA
NATGGCGATGGCTGGTTTCCATCNNTTGCTGNTGACTGTTTTNATTGATGTTGAACTGNAANTGTGGGGC
CCACTGGTGTGGGCCTTTTCCTCTTCATAGCGTCCCGCACTACAAACCGTTTTCCTTCGTTAAGACNACG
GGGTATACATGTCTGACNATGGCATATCCCAAANGTCAAAACAGAAGACAATAACGCAGTCAGGATAGTT
TTCTTGCGGACCTAATCCAACCCAGTTTACCCGCTCTGCTACCTGTTCCATATGGCAATTAACGCCAATC
CGCACCAGAGGCAGTGTATCACTCGCCGCTTTTTTATCCACAGATATCGCCATTTGACACCTANCATCAA
TCCNGTANGTTNACNNGNTGATAANNANNNNNTTCACCTGATGCTGCCGCNCATGAGCGGTNATAANCAN
NNCCGCATCCTTTNNNGTATCTGCCGTGCACTGCAANAACTCTGCNNNNGCCTGGAAATGGACATCCNCC
TTANAGCGNTCGACCNNNNCGANNGGGNNNANGGNNNNNNGCTTCTNTTACCCCTANGGNNGTNNTNANT
NNNAGCCTGGGTGAANCNANNGCCCANANNNNNNNCCNNNNTNNNNNTTTTTTNNNNNNNNNNATTCNNN
AAAAAAANCCNNNNNNGGGNNGGTTAANNTTGCNAANCCNNNNNTNNCCCCANTNNNNN
